>Addgene plasmid #1490 | pPD95_67 | depositor full sequence | sequence record 101 | Author sequence
AAGCTTGCATGCCTGCAGGTCGACTCTAGAGGATCCCCGGGATTGGCCAAAGGACCCAAAGGTATGTTTC
GAATGATACTAACATAACATAGAACATTTTCAGGAGGACCCTTGGAGGGTACCGAGCTCAGAAAAAATGA
CTGCTCCAAAGAAGAAGCGTAAGGTACCGGTAGAAAAAATGAGTAAAGGAGAAGAACTTTTCACTGGAGT
TGTCCCAATTCTTGTTGAATTAGATGGTGATGTTAATGGGCACAAATTTTCTGTCAGTGGAGAGGGTGAA
GGTGATGCAACATACGGAAAACTTACCCTTAAATTTATTTGCACTACTGGAAAACTACCTGTTCCATGGG
TAAGTTTAAACATATATATACTAACTAACCCTGATTATTTAAATTTTCAGCCAACACTTGTCACTACTTT
CTGTTATGGTGTTCAATGCTTCTCGAGATACCCAGATCATATGAAACGGCATGACTTTTTCAAGAGTGCC
ATGCCCGAAGGTTATGTACAGGAAAGAACTATATTTTTCAAAGATGACGGGAACTACAAGACACGTAAGT
TTAAACAGTTCGGTACTAACTAACCATACATATTTAAATTTTCAGGTGCTGAAGTCAAGTTTGAAGGTGA
TACCCTTGTTAATAGAATCGAGTTAAAAGGTATTGATTTTAAAGAAGATGGAAACATTCTTGGACACAAA
TTGGAATACAACTATAACTCACACAATGTATACATCATGGCAGACAAACAAAAGAATGGAATCAAAGTTG
TAAGTTTAAACATGATTTTACTAACTAACTAATCTGATTTAAATTTTCAGAACTTCAAAATTAGACACAA
CATTGAAGATGGAAGCGTTCAACTAGCAGACCATTATCAACAAAATACTCCAATTGGCGATGGCCCTGTC
CTTTTACCAGACAACCATTACCTGTCCACACAATCTGCCCTTTCGAAAGATCCCAACGAAAAGAGAGACC
ACATGGTCCTTCTTGAGTTTGTAACAGCTGCTGGGATTACACATGGCATGGATGAACTATACAAATAGCA
TTCGTAGAATTCCAACTGAGCGCCGGTCGCTACCATTACCAACTTGTCTGGTGTCAAAAATAATAGGGGC
CGCTGTCATCAGAGTAAGTTTAAACTGAGTTCTACTAACTAACGAGTAATATTTAAATTTTCAGCATCTC
GCGCCCGTGCCTCTGACTTCTAAGTCCAATTACTCTTCAACATCCCTACATGCTCTTTCTCCCTGTGCTC
CCACCCCCTATTTTTGTTATTATCAAAAAACTTCTCTTAATTTCTTTGTTTTTTAGCTTCTTTTAAGTCA
CCTCTAACAATGAAATTGTGTAGATTCAAAAATAGAATTAATTCGTAATAAAAAGTCGAAAAAAATTGTG
CTCCCTCCCCCCATTAATAATAATTCTATCCCAAAATCTACACAATGTTCTGTGTACACTTCTTATGTTT
TTTACTTCTGATAAATTTTTTTGAAACATCATAGAAAAAACCGCACACAAAATACCTTATCATATGTTAC
GTTTCAGTTTATGACCGCAATTTTTATTTCTTCGCACGTCTGGGCCTCTCATGACGTCAAATCATGCTCA
TCGTGAAAAAGTTTTGGAGTATTTTTGGAATTTTTCAATCAAGTGAAAGTTTATGAAATTAATTTTCCTG
CTTTTGCTTTTTGGGGTTTCCCCTATTGTTTGTCAAGATTTCGAGGACGGCGTTTTTCTTGCTAAAATCA
CAAGTATTGATGAGCACGATGCAAGAAAGATCGGAAGAAGGTTTGGGTTTGAGGCTCAGTGGAAGGTGAG
TAGAAGTTGATAATTTGAAAGTGGAGTAGTGTCTATGGGGTTTTTGCCTTAAATGACAGAATACATTCCC
AATATACCAAACATAACTGTTTCCTACTAGTCGGCCGTACGGGCCCTTTCGTCTCGCGCGTTTCGGTGAT
GACGGTGAAAACCTCTGACACATGCAGCTCCCGGAGACGGTCACAGCTTGTCTGTAAGCGGATGCCGGGA
GCAGACAAGCCCGTCAGGGCGCGTCAGCGGGTGTTGGCGGGTGTCGGGGCTGGCTTAACTATGCGGCATC
AGAGCAGATTGTACTGAGAGTGCACCATATGCGGTGTGAAATACCGCACAGATGCGTAAGGAGAAAATAC
CGCATCAGGCGGCCTTAAGGGCCTCGTGATACGCCTATTTTTATAGGTTAATGTCATGATAATAATGGTT
TCTTAGACGTCAGGTGGCACTTTTCGGGGAAATGTGCGCGGAACCCCTATTTGTTTATTTTTCTAAATAC
ATTCAAATATGTATCCGCTCATGAGACAATAACCCTGATAAATGCTTCAATAATATTGAAAAAGGAAGAG
TATGAGTATTCAACATTTCCGTGTCGCCCTTATTCCCTTTTTTGCGGCATTTTGCCTTCCTGTTTTTGCT
CACCCAGAAACGCTGGTGAAAGTAAAAGATGCTGAAGATCAGTTGGGTGCACGAGTGGGTTACATCGAAC
TGGATCTCAACAGCGGTAAGATCCTTGAGAGTTTTCGCCCCGAAGAACGTTTTCCAATGATGAGCACTTT
TAAAGTTCTGCTATGTGGCGCGGTATTATCCCGTATTGACGCCGGGCAAGAGCAACTCGGTCGCCGCATA
CACTATTCTCAGAATGACTTGGTTGAGTACTCACCAGTCACAGAAAAGCATCTTACGGATGGCATGACAG
TAAGAGAATTATGCAGTGCTGCCATAACCATGAGTGATAACACTGCGGCCAACTTACTTCTGACAACGAT
CGGAGGACCGAAGGAGCTAACCGCTTTTTTGCACAACATGGGGGATCATGTAACTCGCCTTGATCGTTGG
GAACCGGAGCTGAATGAAGCCATACCAAACGACGAGCGTGACACCACGATGCCTGTAGCAATGGCAACAA
CGTTGCGCAAACTATTAACTGGCGAACTACTTACTCTAGCTTCCCGGCAACAATTAATAGACTGGATGGA
GGCGGATAAAGTTGCAGGACCACTTCTGCGCTCGGCCCTTCCGGCTGGCTGGTTTATTGCTGATAAATCT
GGAGCCGGTGAGCGTGGGTCTCGCGGTATCATTGCAGCACTGGGGCCAGATGGTAAGCCCTCCCGTATCG
TAGTTATCTACACGACGGGGAGTCAGGCAACTATGGATGAACGAAATAGACAGATCGCTGAGATAGGTGC
CTCACTGATTAAGCATTGGTAACTGTCAGACCAAGTTTACTCATATATACTTTAGATTGATTTAAAACTT
CATTTTTAATTTAAAAGGATCTAGGTGAAGATCCTTTTTGATAATCTCATGACCAAAATCCCTTAACGTG
AGTTTTCGTTCCACTGAGCGTCAGACCCCGTAGAAAAGATCAAAGGATCTTCTTGAGATCCTTTTTTTCT
GCGCGTAATCTGCTGCTTGCAAACAAAAAAACCACCGCTACCAGCGGTGGTTTGTTTGCCGGATCAAGAG
CTACCAACTCTTTTTCCGAAGGTAACTGGCTTCAGCAGAGCGCAGATACCAAATACTGTCCTTCTAGTGT
AGCCGTAGTTAGGCCACCACTTCAAGAACTCTGTAGCACCGCCTACATACCTCGCTCTGCTAATCCTGTT
ACCAGTGGCTGCTGCCAGTGGCGATAAGTCGTGTCTTACCGGGTTGGACTCAAGACGATAGTTACCGGAT
AAGGCGCAGCGGTCGGGCTGAACGGGGGGTTCGTGCACACAGCCCAGCTTGGAGCGAACGACCTACACCG
AACTGAGATACCTACAGCGTGAGCATTGAGAAAGCGCCACGCTTCCCGAAGGGAGAAAGGCGGACAGGTA
TCCGGTAAGCGGCAGGGTCGGAACAGGAGAGCGCACGAGGGAGCTTCCAGGGGGAAACGCCTGGTATCTT
TATAGTCCTGTCGGGTTTCGCCACCTCTGACTTGAGCGTCGATTTTTGTGATGCTCGTCAGGGGGGCGGA
GCCTATGGAAAAACGCCAGCAACGCGGCCTTTTTACGGTTCCTGGCCTTTTGCTGGCCTTTTGCTCACAT
GTTCTTTCCTGCGTTATCCCCTGATTCTGTGGATAACCGTATTACCGCCTTTGAGTGAGCTGATACCGCT
CGCCGCAGCCGAACGACCGAGCGCAGCGAGTCAGTGAGCGAGGAAGCGGAAGAGCGCCCAATACGCAAAC
CGCCTCTCCCCGCGCGTTGGCCGATTCATTAATGCAGCTGGCACGACAGGTTTCCCGACTGGAAAGCGGG
CAGTGAGCGCAACGCAATTAATGTGAGTTAGCTCACTCATTAGGCACCCCAGGCTTTACACTTTATGCTT
CCGGCTCGTATGTTGTGTGGAATTGTGAGCGGATAACAATTTCACACAGGAAACAGCTATGACCATGATT
ACGCCAAGCTGTAAGTTTAAACATGATCTTACTAACTAACTATTCTCATTTAAATTTTCAGAGCTTAAAA
ATGGCTGAAATCACTCACAACGATGGATACGCTAACAACTTGGAAATGAAAT
Features (pLannotate 1.2.2; 12 found; start..end, strand, type, name):
      1..41      -  misc_feature   MCS (fragment): pUC18/19 multiple cloning site
    182..1042    +  CDS            sg25: sg25 is a basic (constitutively fluorescent) green fluorescent protein published in 1997, derived from Aequorea victoria.
   1663..1815    +  CDS            aex-5 (fragment): AEX5_CAEEL - Also known as kpc-3 From Caenorhabditis elegans.
   1943..1978    +  CDS            rop (fragment): Rop protein, which maintains plasmids at low copy number; rop
   2080..2179    +  misc_feature   bom (fragment): basis of mobility region from pBR322
   2277..2381    +  promoter       AmpR promoter: bla
   2382..3242    +  CDS            AmpR: β-lactamase; bla; confers resistance to ampicillin, carbenicillin, and related antibiotics
   3413..4001    +  rep_origin     ori: high-copy-number ColE1/pMB1/pBR322/pUC origin of replication
   4184..4276    +  CDS            lacI (fragment): lac repressor; lacI; The lac repressor binds to the lac operator to inhibit transcription in E. coli. This inhibition can be relieved by adding lactose or isopropyl-β-D-thiogalactopyranoside (IPTG).
   4289..4310    +  protein_bind   CAP binding site: CAP binding activates transcription in the presence of cAMP. E. coli catabolite activator protein
   4325..4355    +  promoter       lac promoter: promoter for the E. coli lac operon
   4363..4379    +  protein_bind   lac operator: The lac repressor binds to the lac operator to inhibit transcription in E. coli. This inhibition can be relieved by adding lactose or isopropyl-β-D-thiogalactopyranoside (IPTG). lac repressor encoded by lacI
