[The description below was written by a language model from this plasmid's Addgene catalogue record and pLannotate feature annotations shown in this document.]
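Description:
pPD95_67 is an empty-backbone worm expression vector from the 1995 Fire Lab Vector Kit, designed for building GFP reporter constructs for Caenorhabditis elegans. It is a small plasmid of about 4.5 kb. The catalogue lists the parent backbone as unknown, but the annotated features point to a pUC-type framework: a high-copy ColE1/pMB1-family origin, an ampicillin resistance gene (β-lactamase) with its own promoter for selection in E. coli, and remnants of the lac region (CAP binding site, lac promoter and operator, a lacI fragment) next to a partial pUC18/19 multiple cloning site. Short fragments annotated as rop and bom are also detected.

The payload is a promoterless reporter module rather than a gene insert. The catalogue's tag field lists, in order, a synthetic intron (IVSA), an SV40 nuclear localization signal, and a GFP coding region carrying the S65C substitution. The GFP is split into N-terminal, middle and C-terminal segments by further introns (IVSR, IVSS, IVST, IVSL), and a "decoy" element is also listed. Introns are generally included in such cassettes to improve transgene expression in worms, and the NLS concentrates the fluorescence in nuclei, which makes expressing cells easier to identify. The automated annotation detects this region as a single Aequorea victoria-derived GFP coding feature of about 860 bp, longer than an uninterrupted GFP, consistent with the interrupting introns. A downstream hit to a C. elegans aex-5 fragment is an automated match whose role the record does not explain. No worm promoter or 3' UTR is annotated. Users would typically clone a promoter or gene fragment of interest into the cloning site upstream of the NLS-GFP by restriction cloning, to examine expression patterns in transgenic animals.
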