Addgene plasmid #1490: pPD95_67
Purpose: (Empty Backbone)
Depositing lab: Andrew Fire. Depositing organization: Carnegie Institution for Science.
Backbone
  Vector backbone: Unknown
  Backbone size (bp): 4539
  Vector type: Worm Expression
Growth in bacteria
  Bacterial resistance: Ampicillin, 100 μg/mL
  Growth temperature: 37°C
  Growth strain: DH5alpha
  Copy number: Unknown
Gene/Insert
  Gene/Insert name: None
  Tag / fusion protein: IVSA, SV40NLS, gfpN, IVSR, gfpS65C, IVSS, IVST, gfpC, IVSL, decoy
  Cloning method: Restriction Enzyme
Terms and licenses: Academic/Nonprofit Terms; Industry Terms: Not Available to Industry
Depositor comments: See Fire Lab Vector Kit Documentation 1995. Fire Lab Miniprep Number pPD95.67, Ligation number NONE.
How to cite: pPD95_67 was a gift from Andrew Fire (Addgene plasmid # 1490 ; http://n2t.net/addgene:1490 ; RRID:Addgene_1490)
