>Addgene plasmid #1490 | pPD95_67 | addgene partial sequence | sequence record 16631 | 1490_m13reverse
TGATCTTCTAACTAACTATTCTCATTTAAATTTTCAGAGCTTAAAAATGGCTGACCTCNCTCACAACGAT
GGATACGCTAACAACTTGGAAATGAAANAAGCTTGCATGCCTGCAGGTCGACTCTAGAGGATCCCCGGGA
TTGGCCAAAGGACCCAAAGGTATGTTTCGAATGATACTAACATAACATAGAACATTTTCAGGAGGACCCT
TGGAGGGTACCGAGCTCAGAAAAAATGACTGCTCCAAAGAAGAAGCGTAAGGTACCGGTAGAAAAAATGA
GTAAAGGAGAAGAACTTTTCACTGGAGTTGTCCCAATTCTTGTTGAATTAGATGGTGATGTTAATGGGCA
CAAATTTTCTGTCAGTGGAGAGGGTGAAGGTGATGCAACATACGGAAAACTTACCCTTAAATTTATTTGC
ACTACTGGAAAACTACCTGTTCCATGGGTAAGTTTAAACATATATATACTAACTAACCCTGATTATTTAA
ATTTTCAGCCAACACTTGTCACTACTTTCTGTTATGGTGTTCAATGCTTCTCGAGATACCCAGATCATAT
GAAACGGCATGACTTTTTCAAGAGTGCCATGCCCGAAGGTTATGTACAGGAAAGAACTATATTTTTCAAA
GATGACGGGAACTACAAGACACGTAAGTTTAAACAGTTCGGTACTAACTAACCATACATATTTAAATTTT
CAGGTGCTGAAGTCAAGTTTGAAGGTGATACCCTTGTTAATAGAATCGAGTTAAAAGGTATTGATTTTAA
AGAAGATGGAAACATTCTTGGACACAAATTGGAATACAACTATAACTCACACAATGTATACATCATGGCA
GACAAACAAAAGAATGGAATCAAAGTTGTAAGTTTAAACATGATTTTACTAACTAACTAATCTGATTTAA
TTTTCAGAACTTCAAATTAGACACAACATTGAAGATGGAGCGTTCACTAGCAGACNTTATCACNAAATAC
TCCATTGGCGATGGCCTGTCCTTTACCAGACACCATTACTGTCCCACNATCTGCCTTCGAAGATCCACGA
AAGNAGACNNTGGNCCTCTGANTTGTACACCGCNGGATACCTGGCNGGAGACTAACAAATAGATCNAAAT
NCACTGACNCGGCCTCNTACACTGCGGGGCAAAAAAGGNNNGCCCNAAAGTNACGNTCCNACACGAANTT
NTTCCCNCCCNCNGCNGATNAGCATTCTCANCNAGGNTTCCGGCCCCCCTTTTTAAAANTCTTTTTTTTT
TTTTNCCCCCAAANNGGN
